>Addgene plasmid #147544 | pcDNA3.1-MS2-HA_T | depositor full sequence | sequence record 289991 | Full Sequence
GACGGATCGGGAGATCTCCCGATCCCCTATGGTGCACTCTCAGTACAATCTGCTCTGATGCCGCATAGTT
AAGCCAGTATCTGCTCCCTGCTTGTGTGTTGGAGGTCGCTGAGTAGTGCGCGAGCAAAATTTAAGCTACA
ACAAGGCAAGGCTTGACCGACAATTGCATGAAGAATCTGCTTAGGGTTAGGCGTTTTGCGCTGCTTCGCG
ATGTACGGGCCAGATATACGCGTTGACATTGATTATTGACTAGTTATTAATAGTAATCAATTACGGGGTC
ATTAGTTCATAGCCCATATATGGAGTTCCGCGTTACATAACTTACGGTAAATGGCCCGCCTGGCTGACCG
CCCAACGACCCCCGCCCATTGACGTCAATAATGACGTATGTTCCCATAGTAACGCCAATAGGGACTTTCC
ATTGACGTCAATGGGTGGAGTATTTACGGTAAACTGCCCACTTGGCAGTACATCAAGTGTATCATATGCC
AAGTACGCCCCCTATTGACGTCAATGACGGTAAATGGCCCGCCTGGCATTATGCCCAGTACATGACCTTA
TGGGACTTTCCTACTTGGCAGTACATCTACGTATTAGTCATCGCTATTACCATGGTGATGCGGTTTTGGC
AGTACATCAATGGGCGTGGATAGCGGTTTGACTCACGGGGATTTCCAAGTCTCCACCCCATTGACGTCAA
TGGGAGTTTGTTTTGGCACCAAAATCAACGGGACTTTCCAAAATGTCGTAACAACTCCGCCCCATTGACG
CAAATGGGCGGTAGGCGTGTACGGTGGGAGGTCTATATAAGCAGAGCTCTCTGGCTAACTAGAGAACCCA
CTGCTTACTGGCTTATCGAAATTAATACGACTCACTATAGGGAGACCCAAGCTTGCCACCATGGCTTCTA
ACTTTACTCAGTTCGTTCTCGTCGACAATGGCGGAACTGGCGACGTGACTGTCGCCCCAAGCAACTTCGC
TAACGGGGTCGCTGAATGGATCAGCTCTAACTCGCGATCACAGGCTTACAAAGTAACCTGTAGCGTTCGT
CAGAGCTCTGCGCAGAATCGCAAATACACCATCAAAGTCGAGGTGCCTAAAGTGGCAACCCAGACTGTTG
GTGGTGAAGAGCTTCCTGTAGCCGGATGGAGATCTTACTTAAATATGGAACTAACCATTCCAATTTTCGC
CACGAATTCCGACTGCGAGCTTATTGTTAAGGCAATGCAAGGTCTCCTAAAAGATGGAAACCCGATTCCC
TCGGCCATCGCGGCCAACTCCGGCATCTACGGAGGTGGAGGTGGATCTGGTGGATCTCCTCCACATATGG
CTTACCCATACGATGTTCCAGATTACGCTCCTCCAAAGCTTGGATCCGAATTCCCGGGTCGACTCGAGTC
TAGAGCGGCCGCCTAGAGGGCCCTATTCTATAGTGTCACCTAAATGCTAGAGCTCGCTGATCAGCCTCGA
CTGTGCCTTCTAGTTGCCAGCCATCTGTTGTTTGCCCCTCCCCCGTGCCTTCCTTGACCCTGGAAGGTGC
CACTCCCACTGTCCTTTCCTAATAAAATGAGGAAATTGCATCGCATTGTCTGAGTAGGTGTCATTCTATT
CTGGGGGGTGGGGTGGGGCAGGACAGCAAGGGGGAGGATTGGGAAGACAATAGCAGGCATGCTGGGGATG
CGGTGGGCTCTATGGCTTCTGAGGCGGAAAGAACCAGCTGGGGCTCTAGGGGGTATCCCC
[124 nt withheld, positions 1741-1864]
C
[91 nt withheld, positions 1866-1956]
A
[49 nt withheld, positions 1958-2006]
CCTTTGACGTTGGAGTCCACGTTCTTT
[37 nt withheld, positions 2034-2070]
ACCCTATCTCGGTCTATTCTTTTGATTTATAAGGGATTTTGCCGATTTCGGCCTATTGGTTAAAAAATGA
GCTGATTTAACAAAAATTTAACGCGAATTAATTCTGTGGAATGTGTGTCAGTTAGGGTGTGGAAAGTCCC
CAGGCTCCCCAGCAGGCAGAAGTATGCAAAGCATGCATCTCAATTAGTCAGCAACCAGGTGTGGAAAGTC
CCCAGGCTCCCCAGCAGGCAGAAGTATGCAAAGCATGCATCTCAATTAGTCAGCAACCATAGTCCCGCCC
CTAACTCCGCCCATCCCGCCCCTAACTCCGCCCAGTTCCGCCCATTCTCCGCCCCATGGCTGACTAATTT
TTTTTATTTATGCAGAGGCCGAGGCCGCCTCTGCCTCTGAGCTATTCCAGAAGTAGTGAGGAGGCTTTTT
TGGAGGCCTAGGCTTTTGCAAAAAGCTCCCGGGAGCTTGTATATCCATTTTCGGATCTGATCAAGAGACA
GGATGAGGATCGTTTCGCATGATTGAACAAGATGGATTGCACGCAGGTTCTCCGGCCGCTTGGGTGGAGA
GGCTATTCGGCTATGACTGGGCACAACAGACAATCGGCTGCTCTGATGCCGCCGTGTTCCGGCTGTCAGC
GCAGGGGCGCCCGGTTCTTTTTGTCAAGACCGACCTGTCCGGTGCCCTGAATGAACTGCAGGACGAGGCA
GCGCGGCTATCGTGGCTGGCCACGACGGGCGTTCCTTGCGCAGCTGTGCTCGACGTTGTCACTGAAGCGG
GAAGGGACTGGCTGCTATTGGGCGAAGTGCCGGGGCAGGATCTCCTGTCATCTCACCTTGCTCCTGCCGA
GAAAGTATCCATCATGGCTGATGCAATGCGGCGGCTGCATACGCTTGATCCGGCTACCTGCCCATTCGAC
CACCAAGCGAAACATCGCATCGAGCGAGCACGTACTCGGATGGAAGCCGGTCTTGTCGATCAGGATGATC
TGGACGAAGAGCATCAGGGGCTCGCGCCAGCCGAACTGTTCGCCAGGCTCAAGGCGCGCATGCCCGACGG
CGAGGATCTCGTCGTGACCCATGGCGATGCCTGCTTGCCGAATATCATGGTGGAAAATGGCCGCTTTTCT
GGATTCATCGACTGTGGCCGGCTGGGTGTGGCGGACCGCTATCAGGACATAGCGTTGGCTACCCGTGATA
TTGCTGAAGAGCTTGGCGGCGAATGGGCTGACCGCTTCCTCGTGCTTTACGGTATCGCCGCTCCCGATTC
GCAGCGCATCGCCTTCTATCGCCTTCTTGACGAGTTCTTCTGAGCGGGACTCTGGGGTTCGAAATGACCG
ACCAAGCGACGCCCAACCTGCCATCACGAGATTTCGATTCCACCGCCGCCTTCTATGAAAGGTTGGGCTT
CGGAATCGTTTTCCGGGACGCCGGCTGGATGATCCTCCAGCGCGGGGATCTCATGCTGGAGTTCTTCGCC
CACCCCAACTTGTTTATTGCAGCTTATAATGGTTACAAATAAAGCAATAGCATCACAAATTTCACAAATA
AAGCATTTTTTTCACTGCATTCTAGTTGTGGTTTGTCCAAACTCATCAATGTATCTTATCATGTCTGTAT
ACCGTCGACCTCTAGCTAGAGCTTGGCGTAATCATGGTCATAGCTGTTTCCTGTGTGAAATTGTTATCCG
CTCACAATTCCACACAACATACGAGCCGGAAGCATAAAGTGTAAAGCCTGGGGTGCCTAATGAGTGAGCT
AACTCACATTAATTGCGTTGCGCTCACTGCCCGCTTTCCAGTCGGGAAACCTGTCGTGCCAGCTGCATTA
ATGAATCGGCCAACGCGCGGGGAGAGGCGGTTTGCGTATTGGGCGCTCTTCCGCTTCCTCGCTCACTGAC
TCGCTGCGCTCGGTCGTTCGGCTGCGGCGAGCGGTATCAGCTCACTCAAAGGCGGTAATACGGTTATCCA
CAGAATCAGGGGATAACGCAGGAAAGAACATGTGAGCAAAAGGCCAGCAAAAGGCCAGGAACCGTAAAAA
GGCCGCGTTGCTGGCGTTTTTCCATAGGCTCCGCCCCCCTGACGAGCATCACAAAAATCGACGCTCAAGT
CAGAGGTGGCGAAACCCGACAGGACTATAAAGATACCAGGCGTTTCCCCCTGGAAGCTCCCTCGTGCGCT
CTCCTGTTCCGACCCTGCCGCTTACCGGATACCTGTCCGCCTTTCTCCCTTCGGGAAGCGTGGCGCTTTC
TCATAGCTCACGCTGTAGGTATCTCAGTTCGGTGTAGGTCGTTCGCTCCAAGCTGGGCTGTGTGCACGAA
CCCCCCGTTCAGCCCGACCGCTGCGCCTTATCCGGTAACTATCGTCTTGAGTCCAACCCGGTAAGACACG
ACTTATCGCCACTGGCAGCAGCCACTGGTAACAGGATTAGCAGAGCGAGGTATGTAGGCGGTGCTACAGA
GTTCTTGAAGTGGTGGCCTAACTACGGCTACACTAGAAGAACAGTATTTGGTATCTGCGCTCTGCTGAAG
CCAGTTACCTTCGGAAAAAGAGTTGGTAGCTCTTGATCCGGCAAACAAACCACCGCTGGTAGCGGTTTTT
TTGTTTGCAAGCAGCAGATTACGCGCAGAAAAAAAGGATCTCAAGAAGATCCTTTGATCTTTTCTACGGG
GTCTGACGCTCAGTGGAACGAAAACTCACGTTAAGGGATTTTGGTCATGAGATTATCAAAAAGGATCTTC
ACCTAGATCCTTTTAAATTAAAAATGAAGTTTTAAATCAATCTAAAGTATATATGAGTAAACTTGGTCTG
ACAGTTACCAATGCTTAATCAGTGAGGCACCTATCTCAGCGATCTGTCTATTTCGTTCATCCATAGTTGC
CTGACTCCCCGTCGTGTAGATAACTACGATACGGGAGGGCTTACCATCTGGCCCCAGTGCTGCAATGATA
CCGCGAGACCCACGCTCACCGGCTCCAGATTTATCAGCAATAAACCAGCCAGCCGGAAGGGCCGAGCGCA
GAAGTGGTCCTGCAACTTTATCCGCCTCCATCCAGTCTATTAATTGTTGCCGGGAAGCTAGAGTAAGTAG
TTCGCCAGTTAATAGTTTGCGCAACGTTGTTGCCATTGCTACAGGCATCGTGGTGTCACGCTCGTCGTTT
GGTATGGCTTCATTCAGCTCCGGTTCCCAACGATCAAGGCGAGTTACATGATCCCCCATGTTGTGCAAAA
AAGCGGTTAGCTCCTTCGGTCCTCCGATCGTTGTCAGAAGTAAGTTGGCCGCAGTGTTATCACTCATGGT
TATGGCAGCACTGCATAATTCTCTTACTGTCATGCCATCCGTAAGATGCTTTTCTGTGACTGGTGAGTAC
TCAACCAAGTCATTCTGAGAATAGTGTATGCGGCGACCGAGTTGCTCTTGCCCGGCGTCAATACGGGATA
ATACCGCGCCACATAGCAGAACTTTAAAAGTGCTCATCATTGGAAAACGTTCTTCGGGGCGAAAACTCTC
AAGGATCTTACCGCTGTTGAGATCCAGTTCGATGTAACCCACTCGTGCACCCAACTGATCTTCAGCATCT
TTTACTTTCACCAGCGTTTCTGGGTGAGCAAAAACAGGAAGGCAAAATGCCGCAAAAAAGGGAATAAGGG
CGACACGGAAATGTTGAATACTCATACTCTTCCTTTTTCAATATTATTGAAGCATTTATCAGGGTTATTG
TCTCATGAGCGGATACATATTTGAATGTATTTAGAAAAATAAACAAATAGGGGTTCCGCGCACATTTCCC
CGAAAAGTGCCACCTGACGTC
Features (pLannotate 1.2.2; 22 found; start..end, strand, type, name):
     28..80      -  misc_feature   bom (fragment): basis of mobility region from pBR322
    235..614     +  enhancer       CMV enhancer: human cytomegalovirus immediate early enhancer
    615..818     +  promoter       CMV promoter: human cytomegalovirus (CMV) immediate early promoter
    814..847     +  LTR            5' LTR (truncated) (fragment): truncated 5' long terminal repeat (LTR) from HIV-1
    863..881     +  promoter       T7 promoter: promoter for bacteriophage T7 RNA polymerase
    904..1290    +  CDS            MS2: bacteriophage MS2 coat protein binds to a specific stem-loop structure in the viral RNA (Peabody, 1993)
   1333..1359    +  CDS            3xHA (fragment): three tandem HA epitope tags
   1427..1445    -  promoter       SP6 promoter: promoter for bacteriophage SP6 RNA polymerase
   1471..1695    +  polyA_signal   bGH poly(A) signal: bovine growth hormone polyadenylation signal
   1699..1720    +  promoter       SV40 promoter (fragment): SV40 enhancer and early promoter
   1741..2169    +  rep_origin     f1 ori (sequence partly withheld): f1 bacteriophage origin of replication; arrow indicates direction of (+) strand synthesis
   2183..2512    +  promoter       SV40 promoter: SV40 enhancer and early promoter
   2579..3370    +  CDS            neo: KKA2_KLEPN - Also known as kan, nptII. Experimental evidence at protein level: Swiss-Prot protein existence level 1. Resistance to kanamycin, neomycin, paromomycin, ribostamycin, butirosin and gentamicin B. From Klebsiella pneumoniae.
   3394..3552    +  CDS            ble (fragment): BLE_KLEPN - Experimental evidence at protein level: Swiss-Prot protein existence level 1. Binding protein with a strong affinity to the bleomycin family of antibiotics. Binds to CL990; an antimitotic-antibiotic compound. From Klebsiella pneumoniae.
   3547..3668    +  polyA_signal   SV40 poly(A) signal: SV40 polyadenylation signal
   3741..3757    -  protein_bind   lac operator: The lac repressor binds to the lac operator to inhibit transcription in E. coli. This inhibition can be relieved by adding lactose or isopropyl-β-D-thiogalactopyranoside (IPTG). lac repressor encoded by lacI
   3765..3795    -  promoter       lac promoter: promoter for the E. coli lac operon
   3810..3831    -  protein_bind   CAP binding site: CAP binding activates transcription in the presence of cAMP. E. coli catabolite activator protein
   3844..3936    -  CDS            lacI (fragment): lac repressor; lacI; The lac repressor binds to the lac operator to inhibit transcription in E. coli. This inhibition can be relieved by adding lactose or isopropyl-β-D-thiogalactopyranoside (IPTG).
   4119..4704    -  rep_origin     ori: high-copy-number ColE1/pMB1/pBR322/pUC origin of replication
   4875..5735    -  CDS            AmpR: β-lactamase; bla; confers resistance to ampicillin, carbenicillin, and related antibiotics
   5736..5840    -  promoter       AmpR promoter: bla
