[The description below was written by a language model from this plasmid's Addgene catalogue record and pLannotate feature annotations shown in this document.]
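Description:
pcDNA3.1-MS2-HA_T is a 5.9 kb empty-backbone mammalian expression vector. The catalogue lists the backbone as unknown, although the name and the arrangement of features are consistent with a pcDNA3.1-type plasmid. It is propagated in E. coli as a high-copy plasmid through a ColE1/pUC-type origin and selected with ampicillin via the β-lactamase gene and its own promoter. An f1 origin is also present, which allows single-stranded DNA production. For mammalian cells, an SV40 enhancer/early promoter drives a neomycin phosphotransferase gene followed by an SV40 polyadenylation signal, a cassette that normally permits G418 selection of stable transfectants. Several short annotations (fragments of bom, HIV-1 LTR, ble, lacI and a second SV40 promoter piece) are probably backbone remnants or partial sequence matches rather than functional parts.

The expression cassette consists of the CMV immediate-early enhancer and promoter, a T7 promoter, the bacteriophage MS2 coat protein coding sequence, and a short match to the 3xHA annotation whose length suggests a single HA epitope. These are followed by a reverse-oriented SP6 promoter and the bovine growth hormone polyadenylation signal. No insert is recorded, so the vector appears intended to receive a coding sequence downstream of the tags, producing an N-terminal MS2–HA fusion, though the cloning sites are not annotated. Because MS2 coat protein binds a specific RNA stem-loop, such fusions are generally used to tether a protein of interest to reporter mRNAs carrying MS2 binding sites, with the HA tag allowing detection. The record itself states only "mammalian expression vector" as the purpose. The depositor notes that the sequence may be theoretical or based on Sanger sequencing.
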