Addgene plasmid #147544: pcDNA3.1-MS2-HA_T
Purpose: (Empty Backbone) Mammalian Expression vector
Depositing lab: Elisa Izaurralde. Depositing organization: Max Planck Institute for Developmental Biology.
Backbone
  Vector backbone: Unknown
  Vector type: Mammalian Expression
Growth in bacteria
  Bacterial resistance: Ampicillin, 100 μg/mL
  Growth temperature: 37°C
  Growth strain: DH5alpha
  Copy number: High Copy
Gene/Insert
  Gene/Insert name: None
Terms and licenses: Academic/Nonprofit Terms; Industry Terms: Not Available to Industry
Depositor comments: Plasmids from this collection were made available to the research community and donated after the lab closed. Please note that the sequence provided by the depositing laboratory may be theoretical/predicted or based on Sanger sequencing results. There may be discrepancies between sequencing results obtained by Addgene and the depositor sequence. If an Addgene verified sequence is not available, please contact before placing your order to request that our lab fully sequence the plasmid.
How to cite: pcDNA3.1-MS2-HA_T was a gift from Elisa Izaurralde (Addgene plasmid # 147544 ; http://n2t.net/addgene:147544 ; RRID:Addgene_147544)
